Addgene plasmid #166134: pLenti KO Luc Firefly 2xgRNA - spCas9 iRFP670 puro
Purpose: This plasmid allows efficient KO of the firefly luciferase gene, while expressing the far red fluorescent protein iRFP670 and puromycin resistance
Depositing lab: Raphael Gaudin. Depositing organization: CNRS, Delegation Occitanie Est. Publication: Occludin stalls HCV particle dynamics apart from hepatocyte tight junctions, promoting virion internalization. Deffieu MS, Clement CMH, Dorobantu CM, Partiot E, Bare Y, Faklaris O, Riviere B, Ayala-Nunez NV, Baumert TF, Ronde P, Mely Y, Lucansky V, Gaudin R. Hepatology. 2022 Apr 7. doi: 10.1002/hep.32514. PubMed 35388524.
Backbone
  Vector backbone: pLenti spCas9 T2A iRFP670 P2A puro
  Backbone manufacturer: Addgene #122182
  Vector type: Mammalian Expression, Lentiviral, CRISPR
  Selectable markers: Puromycin, Zeocin
Growth in bacteria
  Bacterial resistance: Ampicillin, 100 μg/mL
  Growth temperature: 37°C
  Growth strain: NEB Stable
  Copy number: Unknown
Gene/Insert
  Gene/Insert name: hU6-gRNA and hH1-gRNA targeting firefly luciferase gene (alt name: Luc)
  Species: P.pyralis
  GenBank ID: M15077.1
  Tag / fusion protein: iRFP670 (C terminal on backbone)
  Cloning method: Restriction Enzyme; 5′ cloning site BsmB1 (destroyed during cloning); 3′ cloning site BsmB1 (destroyed during cloning)
  Sequencing primers: 5′ gggtttattacagggacagcagag; 3′ ggagccaattcccactcctttc
Terms and licenses: Academic/Nonprofit Terms; Industry Terms: Not Available to Industry
How to cite: pLenti KO Luc Firefly 2xgRNA - spCas9 iRFP670 puro was a gift from Raphael Gaudin (Addgene plasmid # 166134 ; http://n2t.net/addgene:166134 ; RRID:Addgene_166134)
