[The description below was written by a language model from this plasmid's Addgene catalogue record and pLannotate feature annotations shown in this document.]
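Description:
pLenti KO Luc Firefly 2xgRNA - spCas9 iRFP670 puro is an all-in-one lentiviral CRISPR plasmid of about 14.5 kb, built on the pLenti spCas9 T2A iRFP670 P2A puro backbone and designed to knock out the firefly (Photinus pyralis) luciferase gene in mammalian cells. It is propagated in E. coli through a high-copy ColE1/pUC-type origin with ampicillin resistance, and it also carries an f1 origin. The recommended recombination-deficient host strain reflects the repeated LTR sequences. Outside the viral region, an SV40/EM7-driven BleoR cassette with an SV40 polyadenylation signal provides Zeocin resistance.

The transfer cassette has a third-generation layout. A CMV enhancer/promoter fused to a truncated HIV-1 5' LTR drives genomic RNA production, followed by the Ψ packaging signal, RRE and cPPT/CTS, and closed by a WPRE and a self-inactivating ΔU3 3' LTR with a downstream bGH polyadenylation signal. Between these elements sit two RNA polymerase III guide units, one driven by the human U6 promoter and one by the human H1 promoter. Each is followed by an S. pyogenes gRNA scaffold, and the luciferase-targeting spacers were inserted at BsmBI sites that were destroyed during cloning. Using two guides against the same gene is intended to improve knockout efficiency.

Downstream, an EF-1α core promoter expresses S. pyogenes Cas9 with a nucleoplasmin NLS. According to the backbone name, Cas9 is linked through T2A and P2A self-cleaving peptides to the far-red, biliverdin-dependent fluorescent protein iRFP670 and to puromycin N-acetyltransferase. Transduced cells can therefore be tracked or sorted by far-red fluorescence and selected with puromycin. The record supports its use for disrupting firefly luciferase; any role as a non-endogenous targeting control is not stated.
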