Features (pLannotate 1.2.2; 38 found; start..end, strand, type, name):
     18..347     +  promoter       SV40 promoter: SV40 enhancer and early promoter
    395..442     +  promoter       EM7 promoter: synthetic bacterial promoter&nbsp
    461..835     +  CDS            BleoR: antibiotic-binding protein; Sh ble from Streptoalloteichus hindustanus; confers resistance to bleomycin, phleomycin, and Zeocin™
    845..970     +  CDS            ble (fragment): BLE_KLEPN - Experimental evidence at protein level: Swiss-Prot protein existence level 1. Binding protein with a strong affinity to the bleomycin family of antibiotics. Binds to CL990; an antimitotic-antibiotic compound. From Klebsiella pneumoniae.
    965..1086    +  polyA_signal   SV40 poly(A) signal: SV40 polyadenylation signal
   1157..1179    -  protein_bind   lac operator (fragment): The lac repressor binds to the lac operator to inhibit transcription in E. coli. This inhibition can be relieved by adding lactose or isopropyl-β-D-thiogalactopyranoside (IPTG). lac repressor encoded by lacI
   1183..1213    -  promoter       lac promoter: promoter for the E. coli lac operon
   1228..1249    -  protein_bind   CAP binding site: CAP binding activates transcription in the presence of cAMP. E. coli catabolite activator protein
   1262..1354    -  CDS            lacI (fragment): lac repressor; lacI; The lac repressor binds to the lac operator to inhibit transcription in E. coli. This inhibition can be relieved by adding lactose or isopropyl-β-D-thiogalactopyranoside (IPTG).
   1537..2125    -  rep_origin     ori: high-copy-number ColE1/pMB1/pBR322/pUC origin of replication
   2296..3156    -  CDS            AmpR: β-lactamase; bla; confers resistance to ampicillin, carbenicillin, and related antibiotics
   3157..3261    -  promoter       AmpR promoter: bla
   3320..3372    -  misc_feature   bom (fragment): basis of mobility region from pBR322
   3527..3906    +  enhancer       CMV enhancer: human cytomegalovirus immediate early enhancer
   3907..4106    +  promoter       CMV promoter: human cytomegalovirus (CMV) immediate early promoter
   4124..4304    +  LTR            5' LTR (truncated): truncated 5' long terminal repeat (LTR) from HIV-1
   4351..4476    +  misc_feature   HIV-1 Ψ: packaging signal of human immunodeficiency virus type 1
   4460..4823    +  CDS            HIV-1 gag (fragment): gag protein from human immunodeficiency virus 1; gag
   4969..5202    +  misc_feature   RRE: The Rev response element (RRE) of HIV-1 allows for Rev-dependent mRNA export from the nucleus to the cytoplasm.
   5579..5679    +  CDS            Rev (fragment): human immunodeficiency virus 1 (HIV-1) Rev protein; rev; enhances nuclear export of unspliced and incompletely spliced viral mRNAs
   5729..5846    +  misc_feature   cPPT/CTS: central polypurine tract and central termination sequence of HIV-1
   5910..6150    +  promoter       U6 promoter: RNA polymerase III promoter for human U6 snRNA
   6173..6248    +  misc_RNA       gRNA scaffold: guide RNA scaffold for the Streptococcus pyogenes CRISPR/Cas9 system
   6262..6476    +  promoter       H1 promoter: human H1 RNA promoter
   6497..6572    +  misc_RNA       gRNA scaffold: guide RNA scaffold for the Streptococcus pyogenes CRISPR/Cas9 system
   6589..6607    +  CDS            small t antigen (fragment): SV40 (simian virus 40) small t antigen
   6633..6844    +  promoter       EF-1α core promoter: core promoter for human elongation factor EF-1α
   6978..8579    +  CDS            Cas9(N): N-terminal portion of Streptococcus pyogenes Cas9 (Zetsche et al., 2015)
   8580..11078   +  CDS            Cas9(C): C-terminal portion of Streptococcus pyogenes Cas9 (Zetsche et al., 2015)
  11079..11126   +  CDS            nucleoplasmin NLS: bipartite nuclear localization signal from nucleoplasmin
  11259..12191   +  CDS            iRFP670: iRFP670 is a basic (constitutively fluorescent) near ir fluorescent protein published in 2013, derived from Rhodopseudomonas palustris CGA009. It has low acid sensitivity. It requires the cofactor biliverdin for fluorescence.
  12275..12872   +  CDS            PuroR (fragment): puromycin N-acetyltransferase; pac from Streptomyces; confers resistance to puromycin
  12888..13476   +  misc_feature   WPRE: woodchuck hepatitis virus posttranscriptional regulatory element
  13527..13546   +  misc_feature   cPPT/CTS (fragment): central polypurine tract and central termination sequence of HIV-1
  13548..13781   +  LTR            3' LTR (ΔU3): self-inactivating 3' long terminal repeat (LTR) from HIV-1
  13813..14037   +  polyA_signal   bGH poly(A) signal: bovine growth hormone polyadenylation signal
  14041..14062   +  promoter       SV40 promoter (fragment): SV40 enhancer and early promoter
  14083..4       +  rep_origin     f1 ori (across the origin) (sequence partly withheld): f1 bacteriophage origin of replication; arrow indicates direction of (+) strand synthesis
>Addgene plasmid #166134 | pLenti KO Luc Firefly 2xgRNA - spCas9 iRFP670 puro | addgene full sequence | sequence record 333283 | Addgene NGS Result
AATTAATTCTGTGGAATGTGTGTCAGTTAGGGTGTGGAAAGTCCCCAGGCTCCCCAGCAGGCAGAAGTAT
GCAAAGCATGCATCTCAATTAGTCAGCAACCAGGTGTGGAAAGTCCCCAGGCTCCCCAGCAGGCAGAAGT
ATGCAAAGCATGCATCTCAATTAGTCAGCAACCATAGTCCCGCCCCTAACTCCGCCCATCCCGCCCCTAA
CTCCGCCCAGTTCCGCCCATTCTCCGCCCCATGGCTGACTAATTTTTTTTATTTATGCAGAGGCCGAGGC
CGCCTCTGCCTCTGAGCTATTCCAGAAGTAGTGAGGAGGCTTTTTTGGAGGCCTAGGCTTTTGCAAAAAG
CTCCCGGGAGCTTGTATATCCATTTTCGGATCTGATCAGCACGTGTTGACAATTAATCATCGGCATAGTA
TATCGGCATAGTATAATACGACAAGGTGAGGAACTAAACCATGGCCAAGTTGACCAGTGCCGTTCCGGTG
CTCACCGCGCGCGACGTCGCCGGAGCGGTCGAGTTCTGGACCGACCGGCTCGGGTTCTCCCGGGACTTCG
TGGAGGACGACTTCGCCGGTGTGGTCCGGGACGACGTGACCCTGTTCATCAGCGCGGTCCAGGACCAGGT
GGTGCCGGACAACACCCTGGCCTGGGTGTGGGTGCGCGGCCTGGACGAGCTGTACGCCGAGTGGTCGGAG
GTCGTGTCCACGAACTTCCGGGACGCCTCCGGGCCGGCCATGACCGAGATCGGCGAGCAGCCGTGGGGGC
GGGAGTTCGCCCTGCGCGACCCGGCCGGCAACTGCGTGCACTTCGTGGCCGAGGAGCAGGACTGACACGT
GCTACGAGATTTCGATTCCACCGCCGCCTTCTATGAAAGGTTGGGCTTCGGAATCGTTTTCCGGGACGCC
GGCTGGATGATCCTCCAGCGCGGGGATCTCATGCTGGAGTTCTTCGCCCACCCCAACTTGTTTATTGCAG
CTTATAATGGTTACAAATAAAGCAATAGCATCACAAATTTCACAAATAAAGCATTTTTTTCACTGCATTC
TAGTTGTGGTTTGTCCAAACTCATCAATGTATCTTATCATGTCTGTATACCGTCGACCTCTAGCTAGAGC
TTGGCGTAATCATGGTCATAGCTGTTTCCTGTGTGAAATTGTTATCCGCTCACAATTCCACACAACATAC
GAGCCGGAAGCATAAAGTGTAAAGCCTGGGGTGCCTAATGAGTGAGCTAACTCACATTAATTGCGTTGCG
CTCACTGCCCGCTTTCCAGTCGGGAAACCTGTCGTGCCAGCTGCATTAATGAATCGGCCAACGCGCGGGG
AGAGGCGGTTTGCGTATTGGGCGCTCTTCCGCTTCCTCGCTCACTGACTCGCTGCGCTCGGTCGTTCGGC
TGCGGCGAGCGGTATCAGCTCACTCAAAGGCGGTAATACGGTTATCCACAGAATCAGGGGATAACGCAGG
AAAGAACATGTGAGCAAAAGGCCAGCAAAAGGCCAGGAACCGTAAAAAGGCCGCGTTGCTGGCGTTTTTC
CATAGGCTCCGCCCCCCTGACGAGCATCACAAAAATCGACGCTCAAGTCAGAGGTGGCGAAACCCGACAG
GACTATAAAGATACCAGGCGTTTCCCCCTGGAAGCTCCCTCGTGCGCTCTCCTGTTCCGACCCTGCCGCT
TACCGGATACCTGTCCGCCTTTCTCCCTTCGGGAAGCGTGGCGCTTTCTCATAGCTCACGCTGTAGGTAT
CTCAGTTCGGTGTAGGTCGTTCGCTCCAAGCTGGGCTGTGTGCACGAACCCCCCGTTCAGCCCGACCGCT
GCGCCTTATCCGGTAACTATCGTCTTGAGTCCAACCCGGTAAGACACGACTTATCGCCACTGGCAGCAGC
CACTGGTAACAGGATTAGCAGAGCGAGGTATGTAGGCGGTGCTACAGAGTTCTTGAAGTGGTGGCCTAAC
TACGGCTACACTAGAAGAACAGTATTTGGTATCTGCGCTCTGCTGAAGCCAGTTACCTTCGGAAAAAGAG
TTGGTAGCTCTTGATCCGGCAAACAAACCACCGCTGGTAGCGGTGGTTTTTTTGTTTGCAAGCAGCAGAT
TACGCGCAGAAAAAAAGGATCTCAAGAAGATCCTTTGATCTTTTCTACGGGGTCTGACGCTCAGTGGAAC
GAAAACTCACGTTAAGGGATTTTGGTCATGAGATTATCAAAAAGGATCTTCACCTAGATCCTTTTAAATT
AAAAATGAAGTTTTAAATCAATCTAAAGTATATATGAGTAAACTTGGTCTGACAGTTACCAATGCTTAAT
CAGTGAGGCACCTATCTCAGCGATCTGTCTATTTCGTTCATCCATAGTTGCCTGACTCCCCGTCGTGTAG
ATAACTACGATACGGGAGGGCTTACCATCTGGCCCCAGTGCTGCAATGATACCGCGAGACCCACGCTCAC
CGGCTCCAGATTTATCAGCAATAAACCAGCCAGCCGGAAGGGCCGAGCGCAGAAGTGGTCCTGCAACTTT
ATCCGCCTCCATCCAGTCTATTAATTGTTGCCGGGAAGCTAGAGTAAGTAGTTCGCCAGTTAATAGTTTG
CGCAACGTTGTTGCCATTGCTACAGGCATCGTGGTGTCACGCTCGTCGTTTGGTATGGCTTCATTCAGCT
CCGGTTCCCAACGATCAAGGCGAGTTACATGATCCCCCATGTTGTGCAAAAAAGCGGTTAGCTCCTTCGG
TCCTCCGATCGTTGTCAGAAGTAAGTTGGCCGCAGTGTTATCACTCATGGTTATGGCAGCACTGCATAAT
TCTCTTACTGTCATGCCATCCGTAAGATGCTTTTCTGTGACTGGTGAGTACTCAACCAAGTCATTCTGAG
AATAGTGTATGCGGCGACCGAGTTGCTCTTGCCCGGCGTCAATACGGGATAATACCGCGCCACATAGCAG
AACTTTAAAAGTGCTCATCATTGGAAAACGTTCTTCGGGGCGAAAACTCTCAAGGATCTTACCGCTGTTG
AGATCCAGTTCGATGTAACCCACTCGTGCACCCAACTGATCTTCAGCATCTTTTACTTTCACCAGCGTTT
CTGGGTGAGCAAAAACAGGAAGGCAAAATGCCGCAAAAAAGGGAATAAGGGCGACACGGAAATGTTGAAT
ACTCATACTCTTCCTTTTTCAATATTATTGAAGCATTTATCAGGGTTATTGTCTCATGAGCGGATACATA
TTTGAATGTATTTAGAAAAATAAACAAATAGGGGTTCCGCGCACATTTCCCCGAAAAGTGCCACCTGACG
TCGACGGATCGGGAGATCTCCCGATCCCCTATGGTGCACTCTCAGTACAATCTGCTCTGATGCCGCATAG
TTAAGCCAGTATCTGCTCCCTGCTTGTGTGTTGGAGGTCGCTGAGTAGTGCGCGAGCAAAATTTAAGCTA
CAACAAGGCAAGGCTTGACCGACAATTGCATGAAGAATCTGCTTAGGGTTAGGCGTTTTGCGCTGCTTCG
CGATGTACGGGCCAGATATACGCGTTGACATTGATTATTGACTAGTTATTAATAGTAATCAATTACGGGG
TCATTAGTTCATAGCCCATATATGGAGTTCCGCGTTACATAACTTACGGTAAATGGCCCGCCTGGCTGAC
CGCCCAACGACCCCCGCCCATTGACGTCAATAATGACGTATGTTCCCATAGTAACGCCAATAGGGACTTT
CCATTGACGTCAATGGGTGGAGTATTTACGGTAAACTGCCCACTTGGCAGTACATCAAGTGTATCATATG
CCAAGTACGCCCCCTATTGACGTCAATGACGGTAAATGGCCCGCCTGGCATTATGCCCAGTACATGACCT
TATGGGACTTTCCTACTTGGCAGTACATCTACGTATTAGTCATCGCTATTACCATGGTGATGCGGTTTTG
GCAGTACATCAATGGGCGTGGATAGCGGTTTGACTCACGGGGATTTCCAAGTCTCCACCCCATTGACGTC
AATGGGAGTTTGTTTTGGCACCAAAATCAACGGGACTTTCCAAAATGTCGTAACAACTCCGCCCCATTGA
CGCAAATGGGCGGTAGGCGTGTACGGTGGGAGGTCTATATAAGCAGCGCGTTTTGCCTGTACTGGGTCTC
TCTGGTTAGACCAGATCTGAGCCTGGGAGCTCTCTGGCTAACTAGGGAACCCACTGCTTAAGCCTCAATA
AAGCTTGCCTTGAGTGCTTCAAGTAGTGTGTGCCCGTCTGTTGTGTGACTCTGGTAACTAGAGATCCCTC
AGACCCTTTTAGTCAGTGTGGAAAATCTCTAGCAGTGGCGCCCGAACAGGGACTTGAAAGCGAAAGGGAA
ACCAGAGGAGCTCTCTCGACGCAGGACTCGGCTTGCTGAAGCGCGCACGGCAAGAGGCGAGGGGCGGCGA
CTGGTGAGTACGCCAAAAATTTTGACTAGCGGAGGCTAGAAGGAGAGAGATGGGTGCGAGAGCGTCAGTA
TTAAGCGGGGGAGAATTAGATCGCGATGGGAAAAAATTCGGTTAAGGCCAGGGGGAAAGAAAAAATATAA
ATTAAAACATATAGTATGGGCAAGCAGGGAGCTAGAACGATTCGCAGTTAATCCTGGCCTGTTAGAAACA
TCAGAAGGCTGTAGACAAATACTGGGACAGCTACAACCATCCCTTCAGACAGGATCAGAAGAACTTAGAT
CATTATATAATACAGTAGCAACCCTCTATTGTGTGCATCAAAGGATAGAGATAAAAGACACCAAGGAAGC
TTTAGACAAGATAGAGGAAGAGCAAAACAAAAGTAAGACCACCGCACAGCAAGCGGCCGCTGATCTTCAG
ACCTGGAGGAGGAGATATGAGGGACAATTGGAGAAGTGAATTATATAAATATAAAGTAGTAAAAATTGAA
CCATTAGGAGTAGCACCCACCAAGGCAAAGAGAAGAGTGGTGCAGAGAGAAAAAAGAGCAGTGGGAATAG
GAGCTTTGTTCCTTGGGTTCTTGGGAGCAGCAGGAAGCACTATGGGCGCAGCGTCAATGACGCTGACGGT
ACAGGCCAGACAATTATTGTCTGGTATAGTGCAGCAGCAGAACAATTTGCTGAGGGCTATTGAGGCGCAA
CAGCATCTGTTGCAACTCACAGTCTGGGGCATCAAGCAGCTCCAGGCAAGAATCCTGGCTGTGGAAAGAT
ACCTAAAGGATCAACAGCTCCTGGGGATTTGGGGTTGCTCTGGAAAACTCATTTGCACCACTGCTGTGCC
TTGGAATGCTAGTTGGAGTAATAAATCTCTGGAACAGATTTGGAATCACACGACCTGGATGGAGTGGGAC
AGAGAAATTAACAATTACACAAGCTTAATACACTCCTTAATTGAAGAATCGCAAAACCAGCAAGAAAAGA
ATGAACAAGAATTATTGGAATTAGATAAATGGGCAAGTTTGTGGAATTGGTTTAACATAACAAATTGGCT
GTGGTATATAAAATTATTCATAATGATAGTAGGAGGCTTGGTAGGTTTAAGAATAGTTTTTGCTGTACTT
TCTATAGTGAATAGAGTTAGGCAGGGATATTCACCATTATCGTTTCAGACCCACCTCCCAACCCCGAGGG
GACCCGACAGGCCCGAAGGAATAGAAGAAGAAGGTGGAGAGAGAGACAGAGACAGATCCATTCGATTAGT
GAACGGATCGGCACTGCGTGCGCCAATTCTGCAGACAAATGGCAGTATTCATCCACAATTTTAAAAGAAA
AGGGGGGATTGGGGGGTACAGTGCAGGGGAAAGAATAGTAGACATAATAGCAACAGACATACAAACTAAA
GAATTACAAAAACAAATTACAAAAATTCAAAATTTTCGGGTTTATTACAGGGACAGCAGAGATCCAGTTT
GGTTAATTAAGATAAAGGTCGGGCAGGAAGAGGGCCTATTTCCCATGATTCCTTCATATTTGCATATACG
ATACAAGGCTGTTAGAGAGATAATTGGAATTAATTTGACTGTAAACACAAAGATATTAGTACAAAATACG
TGACGTAGAAAGTAATAATTTCTTGGGTAGTTTGCAGTTTTAAAATTATGTTTTAAAATGGACTATCATA
TGCTTACCGTAACTTGAAAGTATTTCGATTTCTTGGCTTTATATATCTTGTGGAAAGGACGGCTTCGAAA
TGTCCGTTCGGTGTTTTAGAGCTAGAAATAGCAAGTTAAAATAAGGCTAGTCCGTTATCAACTTGAAAAA
GTGGCACCGAGTCGGTGCTTTTTTTCTCGAGGAACGCTGACGTCATCAACCCGCTCCAAGGAATCGCGGG
CCCAGTGTCACTAGGCGGGAACACCCAGCGCGCGTGCGCCCTGGCAGGAAGATGGCTGTGAGGGACAGGG
GAGTGGCGCCCTGCAATATTTGCATGTCGCTATGTGTTCTGGGAAATCACCATAAACGTGAAATGTCTTT
GGATTTGGGAATCTTATAAGTTCTGTATGAGACCACCCCGGCGCCATTCTATCCGCGTTTTAGAGCTAGA
AATAGCAAGTTAAAATAAGGCTAGTCCGTTATCAACTTGAAAAAGTGGCACCGAGTCGGTGCTTTTTTTA
CAATCTAGCTAGGTCTTGAAAGGAGTGGGAATTGGCTCCGGTGCCCGTCAGTGGGCAGAGCGCACATCGC
CCACAGTCCCCGAGAAGTTGGGGGGAGGGGTCGGCAATTGATCCGGTGCCTAGAGAAGGTGGCGCGGGGT
AAACTGGGAAAGTGATGTCGTGTACTGGCTCCGCCTTTTTCCCGAGGGTGGGGGAGAACCGTATATAAGT
GCAGTAGTCGCCGTGAACGTTCTTTTTCGCAACGGGTTTGCCGCCAGAACACAGGACCGGTGCCACCATG
GACTATAAGGACCACGACGGAGACTACAAGGATCATGATATTGATTACAAAGACGATGACGATAAGATGG
CCCCAAAGAAGAAGCGGAAGGTCGGTATCCACGGAGTCCCAGCAGCCGACAAGAAGTACAGCATCGGCCT
GGACATCGGCACCAACTCTGTGGGCTGGGCCGTGATCACCGACGAGTACAAGGTGCCCAGCAAGAAATTC
AAGGTGCTGGGCAACACCGACCGGCACAGCATCAAGAAGAACCTGATCGGAGCCCTGCTGTTCGACAGCG
GCGAAACAGCCGAGGCCACCCGGCTGAAGAGAACCGCCAGAAGAAGATACACCAGACGGAAGAACCGGAT
CTGCTATCTGCAAGAGATCTTCAGCAACGAGATGGCCAAGGTGGACGACAGCTTCTTCCACAGACTGGAA
GAGTCCTTCCTGGTGGAAGAGGATAAGAAGCACGAGCGGCACCCCATCTTCGGCAACATCGTGGACGAGG
TGGCCTACCACGAGAAGTACCCCACCATCTACCACCTGAGAAAGAAACTGGTGGACAGCACCGACAAGGC
CGACCTGCGGCTGATCTATCTGGCCCTGGCCCACATGATCAAGTTCCGGGGCCACTTCCTGATCGAGGGC
GACCTGAACCCCGACAACAGCGACGTGGACAAGCTGTTCATCCAGCTGGTGCAGACCTACAACCAGCTGT
TCGAGGAAAACCCCATCAACGCCAGCGGCGTGGACGCCAAGGCCATCCTGTCTGCCAGACTGAGCAAGAG
CAGACGGCTGGAAAATCTGATCGCCCAGCTGCCCGGCGAGAAGAAGAATGGCCTGTTCGGAAACCTGATT
GCCCTGAGCCTGGGCCTGACCCCCAACTTCAAGAGCAACTTCGACCTGGCCGAGGATGCCAAACTGCAGC
TGAGCAAGGACACCTACGACGACGACCTGGACAACCTGCTGGCCCAGATCGGCGACCAGTACGCCGACCT
GTTTCTGGCCGCCAAGAACCTGTCCGACGCCATCCTGCTGAGCGACATCCTGAGAGTGAACACCGAGATC
ACCAAGGCCCCCCTGAGCGCCTCTATGATCAAGAGATACGACGAGCACCACCAGGACCTGACCCTGCTGA
AAGCTCTCGTGCGGCAGCAGCTGCCTGAGAAGTACAAAGAGATTTTCTTCGACCAGAGCAAGAACGGCTA
CGCCGGCTACATTGACGGCGGAGCCAGCCAGGAAGAGTTCTACAAGTTCATCAAGCCCATCCTGGAAAAG
ATGGACGGCACCGAGGAACTGCTCGTGAAGCTGAACAGAGAGGACCTGCTGCGGAAGCAGCGGACCTTCG
ACAACGGCAGCATCCCCCACCAGATCCACCTGGGAGAGCTGCACGCCATTCTGCGGCGGCAGGAAGATTT
TTACCCATTCCTGAAGGACAACCGGGAAAAGATCGAGAAGATCCTGACCTTCCGCATCCCCTACTACGTG
GGCCCTCTGGCCAGGGGAAACAGCAGATTCGCCTGGATGACCAGAAAGAGCGAGGAAACCATCACCCCCT
GGAACTTCGAGGAAGTGGTGGACAAGGGCGCTTCCGCCCAGAGCTTCATCGAGCGGATGACCAACTTCGA
TAAGAACCTGCCCAACGAGAAGGTGCTGCCCAAGCACAGCCTGCTGTACGAGTACTTCACCGTGTATAAC
GAGCTGACCAAAGTGAAATACGTGACCGAGGGAATGAGAAAGCCCGCCTTCCTGAGCGGCGAGCAGAAAA
AGGCCATCGTGGACCTGCTGTTCAAGACCAACCGGAAAGTGACCGTGAAGCAGCTGAAAGAGGACTACTT
CAAGAAAATCGAGTGCTTCGACTCCGTGGAAATCTCCGGCGTGGAAGATCGGTTCAACGCCTCCCTGGGC
ACATACCACGATCTGCTGAAAATTATCAAGGACAAGGACTTCCTGGACAATGAGGAAAACGAGGACATTC
TGGAAGATATCGTGCTGACCCTGACACTGTTTGAGGACAGAGAGATGATCGAGGAACGGCTGAAAACCTA
TGCCCACCTGTTCGACGACAAAGTGATGAAGCAGCTGAAGCGGCGGAGATACACCGGCTGGGGCAGGCTG
AGCCGGAAGCTGATCAACGGCATCCGGGACAAGCAGTCCGGCAAGACAATCCTGGATTTCCTGAAGTCCG
ACGGCTTCGCCAACAGAAACTTCATGCAGCTGATCCACGACGACAGCCTGACCTTTAAAGAGGACATCCA
GAAAGCCCAGGTGTCCGGCCAGGGCGATAGCCTGCACGAGCACATTGCCAATCTGGCCGGCAGCCCCGCC
ATTAAGAAGGGCATCCTGCAGACAGTGAAGGTGGTGGACGAGCTCGTGAAAGTGATGGGCCGGCACAAGC
CCGAGAACATCGTGATCGAAATGGCCAGAGAGAACCAGACCACCCAGAAGGGACAGAAGAACAGCCGCGA
GAGAATGAAGCGGATCGAAGAGGGCATCAAAGAGCTGGGCAGCCAGATCCTGAAAGAACACCCCGTGGAA
AACACCCAGCTGCAGAACGAGAAGCTGTACCTGTACTACCTGCAGAATGGGCGGGATATGTACGTGGACC
AGGAACTGGACATCAACCGGCTGTCCGACTACGATGTGGACCATATCGTGCCTCAGAGCTTTCTGAAGGA
CGACTCCATCGACAACAAGGTGCTGACCAGAAGCGACAAGAACCGGGGCAAGAGCGACAACGTGCCCTCC
GAAGAGGTCGTGAAGAAGATGAAGAACTACTGGCGGCAGCTGCTGAACGCCAAGCTGATTACCCAGAGAA
AGTTCGACAATCTGACCAAGGCCGAGAGAGGCGGCCTGAGCGAACTGGATAAGGCCGGCTTCATCAAGAG
ACAGCTGGTGGAAACCCGGCAGATCACAAAGCACGTGGCACAGATCCTGGACTCCCGGATGAACACTAAG
TACGACGAGAATGACAAGCTGATCCGGGAAGTGAAAGTGATCACCCTGAAGTCCAAGCTGGTGTCCGATT
TCCGGAAGGATTTCCAGTTTTACAAAGTGCGCGAGATCAACAACTACCACCACGCCCACGACGCCTACCT
GAACGCCGTCGTGGGAACCGCCCTGATCAAAAAGTACCCTAAGCTGGAAAGCGAGTTCGTGTACGGCGAC
TACAAGGTGTACGACGTGCGGAAGATGATCGCCAAGAGCGAGCAGGAAATCGGCAAGGCTACCGCCAAGT
ACTTCTTCTACAGCAACATCATGAACTTTTTCAAGACCGAGATTACCCTGGCCAACGGCGAGATCCGGAA
GCGGCCTCTGATCGAGACAAACGGCGAAACCGGGGAGATCGTGTGGGATAAGGGCCGGGATTTTGCCACC
GTGCGGAAAGTGCTGAGCATGCCCCAAGTGAATATCGTGAAAAAGACCGAGGTGCAGACAGGCGGCTTCA
GCAAAGAGTCTATCCTGCCCAAGAGGAACAGCGATAAGCTGATCGCCAGAAAGAAGGACTGGGACCCTAA
GAAGTACGGCGGCTTCGACAGCCCCACCGTGGCCTATTCTGTGCTGGTGGTGGCCAAAGTGGAAAAGGGC
AAGTCCAAGAAACTGAAGAGTGTGAAAGAGCTGCTGGGGATCACCATCATGGAAAGAAGCAGCTTCGAGA
AGAATCCCATCGACTTTCTGGAAGCCAAGGGCTACAAAGAAGTGAAAAAGGACCTGATCATCAAGCTGCC
TAAGTACTCCCTGTTCGAGCTGGAAAACGGCCGGAAGAGAATGCTGGCCTCTGCCGGCGAACTGCAGAAG
GGAAACGAACTGGCCCTGCCCTCCAAATATGTGAACTTCCTGTACCTGGCCAGCCACTATGAGAAGCTGA
AGGGCTCCCCCGAGGATAATGAGCAGAAACAGCTGTTTGTGGAACAGCACAAGCACTACCTGGACGAGAT
CATCGAGCAGATCAGCGAGTTCTCCAAGAGAGTGATCCTGGCCGACGCTAATCTGGACAAAGTGCTGTCC
GCCTACAACAAGCACCGGGATAAGCCCATCAGAGAGCAGGCCGAGAATATCATCCACCTGTTTACCCTGA
CCAATCTGGGAGCCCCTGCCGCCTTCAAGTACTTTGACACCACCATCGACCGGAAGAGGTACACCAGCAC
CAAAGAGGTGCTGGACGCCACCCTGATCCACCAGAGCATCACCGGCCTGTACGAGACACGGATCGACCTG
TCTCAGCTGGGAGGCGACAAAAGGCCGGCGGCCACGAAAAAGGCCGGCCAGGCAAAAAAGAAAAAGGAAT
TCGAGGGCAGAGGAAGTCTGCTAACATGCGGTGACGTCGAGGAGAATCCTGGCCCAATGGGCGTGGCCGA
CTTGATCAAGAAGTTCGAGTCCATCTCCAAGGAGGAGGGGGATCCACCGGTCGCCACCATGGCGCGTAAG
GTCGATCTCACCTCCTGCGATCGCGAGCCGATCCACATCCCCGGCAGCATTCAGCCGTGCGGCTGCCTGC
TAGCCTGCGACGCGCAGGCGGTGCGGATCACGCGCATTACGGAAAATGCCGGCGCGTTCTTTGGACGCGA
AACTCCGCGGGTCGGTGAGCTACTCGCCGATTACTTCGGCGAGACCGAAGCCCATGCGCTGCGCAACGCA
CTGGCGCAGTCCTCCGATCCAAAGCGACCGGCGCTGATCTTCGGTTGGCGCGACGGCCTGACCGGCCGCA
CCTTCGACATCTCACTGCATCGCCATGACGGTACATCGATCATCGAGTTCGAGCCTGCGGCGGCCGAACA
GGCCGACAATCCGCTGCGGCTGACGCGGCAGATCATCGCGCGCACCAAAGAACTGAAGTCGCTCGAAGAG
ATGGCCGCACGGGTGCCGCGCTATCTGCAGGCGATGCTCGGCTATCACCGCGTGATGTTGTACCGCTTCG
CGGACGACGGCTCCGGGATGGTGATCGGCGAGGCGAAGCGCAGCGACCTCGAGAGCTTTCTCGGTCAGCA
CTTTCCGGCGTCGCTGGTCCCGCAGCAGGCGCGGCTACTGTACTTGAAGAACGCGATCCGCGTGGTCTCG
GATTCGCGCGGCATCAGCAGCCGGATCGTGCCCGAGCACGACGCCTCCGGCGCCGCGCTCGATCTGTCGT
TCGCGCACCTGCGCAGCATCTCGCCCTGCCATCTCGAATTTCTGCGGAACATGGGCGTCAGCGCCTCGAT
GTCGCTGTCGATCATCATTGACGGCACGCTATGGGGATTGATCATCTGTCATCATTACGAGCCGCGTGCC
GTGCCGATGGCGCAGCGCGTCGCGGCCGAAATGTTCGCCGACTTCTTATCGCTGCACTTCACCGCCGCCC
ACCACCAACGCTCTAGAAGCGCTGGTACCGGATCCGGCGCAACAAACTTCTCTCTGCTGAAACAAGCCGG
AGATGTCGAAGAGAATCCTGGACCGACCGAGTACAAGCCCACGGTGCGCCTCGCCACCCGCGACGACGTC
CCCAGGGCCGTACGCACCCTCGCCGCCGCGTTCGCCGACTACCCCGCCACGCGCCACACCGTCGATCCGG
ACCGCCACATCGAGCGGGTCACCGAGCTGCAAGAACTCTTCCTCACGCGCGTCGGGCTCGACATCGGCAA
GGTGTGGGTCGCGGACGACGGCGCCGCGGTGGCGGTCTGGACCACGCCGGAGAGCGTCGAAGCGGGGGCG
GTGTTCGCCGAGATCGGCCCGCGCATGGCCGAGTTGAGCGGTTCCCGGCTGGCCGCGCAGCAACAGATGG
AAGGCCTCCTGGCGCCGCACCGGCCCAAGGAGCCCGCGTGGTTCCTGGCCACCGTCGGAGTCTCGCCCGA
CCACCAGGGCAAGGGTCTGGGCAGCGCCGTCGTGCTCCCCGGAGTGGAGGCGGCCGAGCGCGCCGGGGTG
CCCGCCTTCCTGGAGACCTCCGCGCCCCGCAACCTCCCCTTCTACGAGCGGCTCGGCTTCACCGTCACCG
CCGACGTCGAGGTGCCCGAAGGACCGCGCACCTGGTGCATGACCCGCAAGCCCGGTGCCTGAACGCGTTA
AGTCGACAATCAACCTCTGGATTACAAAATTTGTGAAAGATTGACTGGTATTCTTAACTATGTTGCTCCT
TTTACGCTATGTGGATACGCTGCTTTAATGCCTTTGTATCATGCTATTGCTTCCCGTATGGCTTTCATTT
TCTCCTCCTTGTATAAATCCTGGTTGCTGTCTCTTTATGAGGAGTTGTGGCCCGTTGTCAGGCAACGTGG
CGTGGTGTGCACTGTGTTTGCTGACGCAACCCCCACTGGTTGGGGCATTGCCACCACCTGTCAGCTCCTT
TCCGGGACTTTCGCTTTCCCCCTCCCTATTGCCACGGCGGAACTCATCGCCGCCTGCCTTGCCCGCTGCT
GGACAGGGGCTCGGCTGTTGGGCACTGACAATTCCGTGGTGTTGTCGGGGAAATCATCGTCCTTTCCTTG
GCTGCTCGCCTGTGTTGCCACCTGGATTCTGCGCGGGACGTCCTTCTGCTACGTCCCTTCGGCCCTCAAT
CCAGCGGACCTTCCTTCCCGCGGCCTGCTGCCGGCTCTGCGGCCTCTTCCGCGTCTTCGCCTTCGCCCTC
AGACGAGTCGGATCTCCCTTTGGGCCGCCTCCCCGCGTCGACTTTAAGACCAATGACTTACAAGGCAGCT
GTAGATCTTAGCCACTTTTTAAAAGAAAAGGGGGGACTGGAAGGGCTAATTCACTCCCAACGAAGACAAG
ATCTGCTTTTTGCTTGTACTGGGTCTCTCTGGTTAGACCAGATCTGAGCCTGGGAGCTCTCTGGCTAACT
AGGGAACCCACTGCTTAAGCCTCAATAAAGCTTGCCTTGAGTGCTTCAAGTAGTGTGTGCCCGTCTGTTG
TGTGACTCTGGTAACTAGAGATCCCTCAGACCCTTTTAGTCAGTGTGGAAAATCTCTAGCAGGGCCCGTT
TAAACCCGCTGATCAGCCTCGACTGTGCCTTCTAGTTGCCAGCCATCTGTTGTTTGCCCCTCCCCCGTGC
CTTCCTTGACCCTGGAAGGTGCCACTCCCACTGTCCTTTCCTAATAAAATGAGGAAATTGCATCGCATTG
TCTGAGTAGGTGTCATTCTATTCTGGGGGGTGGGGTGGGGCAGGACAGCAAGGGGGAGGATTGGGAAGAC
AATAGCAGGCATGCTGGGGATGCGGTGGGCTCTATGGCTTCTGAGGCGGAAAGAACCAGCTGGGGCTCTA
GGGGGTATCCCC
[124 nt withheld, positions 14083-14206]
C
[91 nt withheld, positions 14208-14298]
A
[49 nt withheld, positions 14300-14348]
CCTTTGACGTTGGAGTCCACGTTCTTT
[37 nt withheld, positions 14376-14412]
ACCCTATCTCGGTCTATTCTTTTGATTTATAAGGGATTTTGCCGATTTCGGCCTATTGGTTAAAAAATGA
GCTGATTTAACAAAAATTTAACGCG
